>Addgene plasmid #210247 | pUdO2t | addgene full sequence | sequence record 425078 | Addgene NGS Result
CTAGAAATATTTTATCTGATTAATAAGATGATCTTCTTGAGATCGTTTTGGTCTGCGCGTAATCTCTTGC
TCTGAAAACGAAAAAACCGCCTTGCAGGGCGGTTTTTCGAAGGTTCTCTGAGCTACCAACTCTTTGAATC
GAGGTAACTGGCTTGGAGGAGCGCAGTCACCAAAACTTGTCCTTTCAGTTTAGCCTTAACCGGCGCATGA
CTTCAAGACTAACTCCTCTAAATCAATTACCAGTGGCTGCTGCCAGTGGTGCTTTTGCATGTCTTTCCGG
GTTGGACTCAAGACGATAGTTACCGGATAAGGCGCAGCGGTCGGACTGAACGGGGGGTTCGTGCATACAG
TCCAGCTTGGAGCGAACTGCCTACCCGGAACTGAGTGTCAGGCGTGGAATGAGACAAACGCGGCCATAAC
AGCGGAATGACACCGGTAAACCGAAAGGCAGGAACAGGAGAGCGCACGAGGGAGCCGCCAGGGGGAAACG
CCTGGTATCTTTATAGTCCTGTCGGGTTTCGCCACCACTGATTTGAGCGTCAGATTTCGTGATGCTTGTC
AGGGGGGCGGAGCCTATGGAAAAACGGCTTTGCCGCGGCCCTCTCACTTCCCTGTTAAGTATCTTCCTGG
CATCTTCCAGGAAATCTCCGCCCCGTTCGTAAGCCATTTCCGCTCGCCGCAGTCGAACGACCGAGCGTAG
CGAGTCAGTGAGCGAGGAAGCGGAATATATCCTGTATCACATATTCTGCTGACGCACCGGTGCAGCCTTT
TTTCTCCTGCCACATGAAGCACTTCACTGACACCCTCATCAGTGCCAACATAGTAAGCCAGTATATACAC
TCCGCTAGCAGGAAACAGCTATGACCATGCCCGGGTAAGTGACTAGCGGAAACACAGAAAAAAGCCCGCA
CCTGACAGTGCGGGCTTTTTTTTTCGACCAAAGGCTCCGAAGAGCCGAGTGTCTTCGGTTCGAGACCGAA
TTCGCGAGCTCTCGCTAGCCAGTTTAAACAATTGCGGCCGCGTACTAGTCTATCGATTTGGATCCACCCT
GCAGGAAGTCTAGACCGTCGACACGGTCTCTGAGAGAAGACACGTCGCTCTTCGACGTAAGTAACTGACT
CGGTACCAAATTCCAGAAAAGAGGCCTCCCGAAAGGGGGGCCTTTTTTCGTTTTGGTCCTAAGCTTAACT
GGCCGTCGTTTTACACTGTTGACAATTAATCATCGGCATAGTATATCGGCATAGTATAATACGACAAGGT
GAGGAACTAAACCATGGGTCAAAGTAGCGATGAAGCCAACGCTCCCGTTGCAGGGCAGTTTGCGCTTCCC
CTGAGTGCCACCTTTGGCTTAGGGGATCGCGTACGCAAGAAATCTGGTGCCGCTTGGCAGGGTCAAGTCG
TCGGTTGGTATTGCACAAAACTCACTCCTGAAGGCTATGCGGTCGAGTCCGAATCCCACCCAGGCTCAGT
GCAAATTTATCCTGTGGCTGCACTTGAACGTGTGGCCTAATAATACGACTCACTATAGGGTAACTAATTG
AGGCGCGCCTACCACCGTCAAAAAAAACGGCGCTTTTTAGCGCCGTTTTTATTTTTCAACCTTCCTAGGT
AAGTGACCCTTTAGTGAGGGTTAATT
Features (pLannotate 1.2.2; 7 found; start..end, strand, type, name):
     37..582     +  rep_origin     p15A ori: Plasmids containing the medium-copy-number p15A origin of replication can be propagated in E. coli cells that contain a second plasmid with the ColE1 origin.
    670..725     +  rep_origin     RSF ori (fragment): Plasmids containing the RSF 1030 origin of replication can be propagated in E. coli cells that contain additional plasmids with compatible origins.
   1188..1205    +  CDS            lacZα (fragment): LacZα fragment of β-galactosidase; lacZ fragment
   1208..1255    +  promoter       EM7 promoter: synthetic bacterial promoter&nbsp
   1274..1510    +  CDS            TpR: E. coli plasmid-associated dihydrofolate reductase; dhfrIIb from plasmid R388; confers resistance to trimethoprim
   1511..1529    +  promoter       T7 promoter: promoter for bacteriophage T7 RNA polymerase
   1618..1636    -  promoter       T3 promoter: promoter for bacteriophage T3 RNA polymerase
