[The description below was written by a language model from this plasmid's Addgene catalogue record and pLannotate feature annotations shown in this document.]
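Description:
pUdO2t is a very compact (1,636 bp) empty-backbone plasmid for bacterial expression, belonging to the pUdO series of deliberately minimal vectors. It carries no insert; genes of interest are meant to be introduced by the user, with Gibson assembly listed as the cloning method. Replication in E. coli depends on a p15A origin, which gives a medium copy number and is compatible with ColE1-type plasmids, so the vector can be maintained alongside a second plasmid of that class. The catalogue is not fully consistent on this point: the purpose line calls it medium-copy, while the copy-number field says low copy. The annotation also picks up a short fragment matching the RSF origin, which is only a partial hit and is unlikely to represent a second functional origin.

Selection relies on trimethoprim resistance, provided by a small plasmid-derived dihydrofolate reductase gene (the dhfrIIb type from R388) driven by the synthetic constitutive bacterial EM7 promoter. The short length of this marker contributes to the small size of the plasmid. A T7 promoter lies immediately downstream of the resistance gene and a T3 promoter sits in the opposite orientation at the end of the sequence record. These two phage promoters face each other across a short interval that presumably corresponds to the cloning region, and they can also serve as standard priming sites. A tiny lacZα remnant is annotated upstream of EM7, too short to be functional. The record does not identify a dedicated promoter, ribosome binding site or terminator for insert expression beyond these elements, so the expression signals would need to be supplied with the insert or driven by T7 or T3 polymerase.
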