Addgene plasmid #210247: pUdO2t
Purpose: (Empty Backbone) medium-copy plasmid for bacterial expression
Depositing lab: François-Xavier Campbell-Valois. Depositing organization: University of Ottawa. Publication: pUdOs: Concise Plasmids for Bacterial and Mammalian Cells. Manigat FO, Connell LB, Stewart BN, LePabic AR, Tessier CJG, Emlaw JR, Calvert ND, Rossl A, Shuhendler AJ, daCosta CJB, Campbell-Valois FX. ACS Synth Biol. 2024 Jan 18. doi: 10.1021/acssynbio.3c00408. PubMed 38235654.
Backbone
  Vector backbone: pUdO2t
  Backbone manufacturer: Host-Microbe Interactions lab
  Backbone size (bp): 1636
  Vector type: Bacterial Expression
Growth in bacteria
  Bacterial resistance: Trimethoprim, 50 μg/mL
  Growth temperature: 37°C
  Growth strain: DH5alpha
  Copy number: Low Copy
Gene/Insert
  Cloning method: Gibson Cloning
Terms and licenses: Academic/Nonprofit Terms; Industry Terms: Not Available to Industry
How to cite: pUdO2t was a gift from François-Xavier Campbell-Valois (Addgene plasmid # 210247 ; http://n2t.net/addgene:210247 ; RRID:Addgene_210247)
